>Addgene plasmid #117619 | pEPOR2KN0052 | addgene full sequence | sequence record 228356 | Addgene NGS Result
GAACACTCTGTGCCGATGTATCACCTCTCGCAAGAATTCAAGCTTGGAGGTCAACATGGTGGAGCACGAC
ACTCTGGTCTACTCCAAAAATGTCAAAGATACAGTCTCAGAAGATCAAAGGGCTATTGAGACTTTTCAAC
AAAGGATAATTTCGGGAAACCTCCTCGGATTCCATTGCCCAGCTATCTGTCACTTCATCGAAAGGACAGT
AGAAAAGGAAGGTGGCTCCTACAAATGCCATCATTGCGATAAAGGAAAGGCTATCATTCAAGATCTCTCT
GCCGACAGTGGTCCCAAAGATGGACCCCCACCCACGAGGAGCATCGTGGAAAAAGAAGAGGTTCCAACCA
CGTCTACAAAGCAAGTGGATTGATGTGATAACATGGTGGAGCACGACACTCTGGTCTACTCCAAAAATGT
CAAAGATACAGTCTCAGAAGATCAAAGGGCTATTGAGACTTTTCAACAAAGGATAATTTCGGGAAACCTC
CTCGGATTCCATTGCCCAGCTATCTGTCACTTCATCGAAAGGACAGTAGAAAAGGAAGGTGGCTCCTACA
AATGCCATCATTGCGATAAAGGAAAGGCTATCATTCAAGATCTCTCTGCCGACAGTGGTCCCAAAGATGG
ACCCCCACCCACGAGGAGCATCGTGGAAAAAGAAGAGGTTCCAACCACGTCTACAAAGCAAGTGGATTGA
TGTGACATCTCCACTGACGTAAGGGATGACGCACAATCCCACTATCCTTCGCAAGACCCTTCCTCTATAT
AAGGAAGTTCATTTCATTTGGAGAGGACACGCTCGAGTATAAGAGCTCATTTTTACAACAATTACCAACA
ACAACAAACAACAAACAACATTACAATTACATTTACAATTATCGATACAATGGACAAGAAGTACTCCATT
GGGCTCGATATCGGCACAAACAGCGTCGGCTGGGCCGTCATTACGGACGAGTACAAGGTGCCGAGCAAAA
AATTCAAAGTTCTGGGCAATACCGATCGCCACAGCATAAAGAAGAACCTCATTGGCGCCCTCCTGTTCGA
CTCCGGGGAGACGGCCGAAGCCACGCGGCTCAAAAGAACAGCACGGCGCAGATATACCCGCAGAAAGAAT
CGGATCTGCTACCTGCAGGAGATCTTTAGTAATGAGATGGCTAAGGTGGATGACTCTTTCTTCCATAGGC
TGGAGGAGTCCTTTTTGGTGGAGGAGGATAAAAAGCACGAGCGCCACCCAATCTTTGGCAATATCGTGGA
CGAGGTGGCGTACCATGAAAAGTACCCAACCATATATCATCTGAGGAAGAAGCTTGTAGACAGTACTGAT
AAGGCTGACTTGCGGTTGATCTATCTCGCGCTGGCGCATATGATCAAATTTCGGGGACACTTCCTCATCG
AGGGGGACCTGAACCCAGACAACAGCGATGTCGACAAACTCTTTATCCAACTGGTTCAGACTTACAATCA
GCTTTTCGAAGAGAACCCGATCAACGCATCCGGAGTTGACGCCAAAGCAATCCTGAGCGCTAGGCTGTCC
AAATCCCGGCGGCTCGAAAACCTCATCGCACAGCTCCCTGGGGAGAAGAAGAACGGCCTGTTTGGTAATC
TTATCGCCCTGTCACTCGGGCTGACCCCCAACTTTAAATCTAACTTCGACCTGGCCGAAGATACTAAGCT
TCAACTGAGCAAAGACACCTACGATGATGATCTCGACAATCTGCTGGCCCAGATCGGCGACCAGTACGCA
GACCTTTTTTTGGCGGCAAAGAACCTGTCAGACGCCATTCTGCTGAGTGATATTCTGCGAGTGAACACGG
AGATCACCAAAGCTCCGCTGAGCGCTAGTATGATCAAGCTGTATGATGAGCACCACCAAGACTTGACTTT
GCTGAAGGCCCTTGTCAGACAGCAACTGCCTGAGAAGTACAAGGAAATTTTCTTCGATCAGTCTAAAAAT
GGCTACGCCGGATACATTGACGGCGGAGCAAGCCAGGAGGAATTTTACAAATTTATTAAGCCCATCTTGG
AAAAAATGGACGGCACCGAGGAGCTGCTGGTAAAGCTTAACAGAGAAGATCTGTTGCGCAAACAGCGCAC
TTTCGACAATGGAATCATCCCCCACCAGATTCACCTGGGCGAACTGCACGCTATCCTCAGGCGGCAAGAG
GATTTCTACCCCTTTTTGAAAGATAACAGGGAAAAGATTGAGAAAATCCTCACATTTCGGATACCCTACT
ATGTAGGCCCCCTCGCCCGGGGAAATTCCAGATTCGCGTGGATGACTCGCAAATCAGAAGAGACTATCAC
TCCCTGGAACTTCGAGAAGGTCGTGGATAAGGGGGCCTCTGCCCAGTCCTTCATCGAAAGGATGACTAAC
TTTGATAAAAATCTGCCTAACGAAAAGGTGCTTCCTAAACACTCTCTGCTGTACGAGTACTTCACAGTTT
ATAACGAGCTCACCAAGGTCAAATACGTCACAGAAGGGATGAGAAAGCCAGCATTCCTGTCTGGAGATCA
GAAGAAAGCTATCGTGGACCTCCTCTTCAAGACGAACCGGAAAGTTACCGTGAAACAGCTCAAAGAAGAT
TATTTCAAAAAGATTGAATGTTTCGACTCTGTTGAAATCAGCGGAGTGGAGGATCGCTTCAACGCATCCC
TGGGAACGTATCACGATCTCCTGAAAATCATTAAAGACAAGGACTTCCTGGACAATGAGGAGAACGAGGA
CATTCTTGAGGACATTGTCCTCACCCTTACGTTGTTTGAAGATAGGGAGATGATTGAAGAACGCTTGAAA
ACTTACGCTCATCTCTTCGACGACAAAGTCATGAAACAGCTCAAGAGGCGCCGATATACAGGATGGGGGC
GGCTGTCAAGAAAACTGATCAATGGGATCCGAGACAAGCAGAGTGGAAAGACAATCCTGGATTTTCTTAA
GTCCGATGGATTTGCCAACCGGAACTTCATCCAGTTGATCCATGATGACTCTCTCACCTTTAAGGAGGAC
ATCCAGAAAGCACAAGTTTCTGGCCAGGGGGACAGTCTCCACGAGCACATCGCTAATCTTGCAGGTAGCC
CAGCTATCAAAAAGGGAATACTGCAGACCGTTAAGGTCGTGGATGAACTCGTCAAAGTAATGGGAAGGCA
TAAGCCCGAGAATATCGTTATCGAGATGGCCCGAGAGAACCAAACTACCCAGAAGGGACAGAAGAACAGT
AGGGAAAGGATGAAGAGGATTGAAGAGGGTATAAAAGAACTGGGGTCCCAAATCCTTAAGGAACACCCAG
TTGAAAACACCCAGCTTCAGAATGAGAAGCTCTACCTGTACTACCTGCAGAACGGCAGGGACATGTACGT
GGATCAGGAACTGGACATCAATCGGCTCTCCGACTACGACGTGGATCATATCGTGCCCCAGTCTTTTCTC
AAAGATGATTCTATTGATAATAAAGTGTTGACAAGATCCGATAAAAATAGAGGGAAGAGTGATAACGTCC
CCTCAGAAGAAGTTGTCAAGAAAATGAAAAATTATTGGCGGCAGCTGCTGAACGCCAAACTGATCACACA
ACGGAAGTTCGATAATCTGACTAAGGCTGAACGAGGTGGCCTGTCTGAGTTGGATAAAGCCGGCTTCATC
AAAAGGCAGCTTGTTGAGACACGCCAGATCACCAAGCACGTGGCCCAAATTCTCGATTCACGCATGAACA
CCAAGTACGATGAAAATGACAAACTGATTCGAGAGGTGAAAGTTATTACTCTGAAGTCTAAGCTGGTTTC
AGATTTCAGAAAGGACTTTCAGTTTTATAAGGTGAGAGAGATCAACAATTACCACCATGCGCATGATGCC
TACCTGAATGCAGTGGTAGGCACTGCACTTATCAAAAAATATCCCAAGCTTGAATCTGAATTTGTTTACG
GAGACTATAAAGTGTACGATGTTAGGAAAATGATCGCAAAGTCTGAGCAGGAAATAGGCAAGGCCACCGC
TAAGTACTTCTTTTACAGCAATATTATGAATTTTTTCAAGACCGAGATTACACTGGCCAATGGAGAGATT
CGGAAGCGACCACTTATCGAAACAAACGGAGAAACAGGAGAAATCGTGTGGGACAAGGGTAGGGATTTCG
CGACAGTCCGGAAGGTCCTGTCCATGCCGCAGGTGAACATCGTTAAAAAGACCGAAGTACAGACCGGAGG
CTTCTCCAAGGAAAGTATCCTCCCGAAAAGGAACAGCGACAAGCTGATCGCACGCAAAAAAGATTGGGAC
CCCAAGAAATACGGCGGATTCGATTCTCCTACAGTCGCTTACAGTGTACTGGTTGTGGCCAAAGTGGAGA
AAGGGAAGTCTAAAAAACTCAAAAGCGTCAAGGAACTGCTGGGCATCACAATCATGGAGCGATCAAGCTT
CGAAAAAAACCCCATCGACTTTCTCGAGGCGAAAGGATATAAAGAGGTCAAAAAAGACCTCATCATTAAG
CTTCCCAAGTACTCTCTCTTTGAGCTTGAAAACGGCCGGAAACGAATGCTCGCTAGTGCGGGCGTACTGC
AGAAAGGTAACGAGCTGGCACTGCCCTCTAAATACGTTAATTTCTTGTATCTGGCCAGCCACTATGAAAA
GCTCAAAGGATCTCCCGAAGATAATGAGCAGAAGCAGCTGTTCGTGGAACAACACAAACACTACCTTGAT
GAGATCATCGAGCAAATAAGCGAATTCTCCAAAAGAGTGATCCTCGCCGACGCTAACCTCGATAAGGTGC
TTTCTGCTTACAATAAGCACAGGGATAAGCCCATCAGGGAGCAGGCAGAAAACATTATCCACTTGTTTAC
TCTGACCAACTTGGGCGCGCCTGCAGCCTTCAAGTACTTCGACACCACCATAGACAGAAAGCGGTACACC
TCTACAAAGGAGGTCCTGGACGCCACACTGATTCATCAGTCAATTACGGGGCTCTATGAAACAAGAATCG
ACCTCTCTCAGCTCGGTGGAGACAGCAGGGCTGACCCCAAGAAGAAGAGGAAGGTGGGTTCGATGGTGAG
CAAGGGCGAGGAGCTGTTCACCGGGGTGGTGCCCATCCTGGTCGAGCTGGACGGCGACGTAAACGGCCAC
AAGTTCAGCGTGTCCGGCGAGGGCGAGGGCGATGCCACCTACGGCAAGCTGACCCTGAAGTTCATCTGCA
CCACCGGCAAGCTGCCCGTGCCCTGGCCCACCCTCGTGACCACCTTCGGCTACGGCCTGCAGTGCTTCGC
CCGCTACCCCGACCACATGAAGCAGCACGACTTCTTCAAGTCCGCCATGCCCGAAGGCTACGTCCAGGAG
CGCACCATCTTCTTCAAGGACGACGGCAACTACAAGACCCGCGCCGAGGTGAAGTTCGAGGGCGACACCC
TGGTGAACCGCATCGAGCTGAAGGGCATCGACTTCAAGGAGGACGGCAACATCCTGGGGCACAAGCTGGA
GTACAACTACAACAGCCACAACGTCTATATCATGGCCGACAAGCAGAAGAACGGCATCAAGGTGAACTTC
AAGATCCGCCACAACATCGAGGACGGCAGCGTGCAGCTCGCCGACCACTACCAGCAGAACACCCCCATCG
GCGACGGCCCCGTGCTGCTGCCCGACAACCACTACCTGAGCTACCAGTCCGCCCTGAGCAAAGACCCCAA
CGAGAAGCGCGATCACATGGTCCTGCTGGAGTTCGTGACCGCCGCCGGGATCACTCTCGGCATGGACGAG
CTGTACAAGTGAGCTTGTCAAGCAGATCGTTCAAACATTTGGCAATAAAGTTTCTTAAGATTGAATCCTG
TTGCCGGTCTTGCGATGATTATCATATAATTTCTGTTGAATTACGTTAAGCATGTAATAATTAACATGTA
ATGCATGACGTTATTTATGAGATGGGTTTTTATGATTAGAGTCCCGCAATTATACATTTAATACGCGATA
GAAAACAAAATATAGCGCGCAAACTAGGATAAATTATCGCGCGCGGTGTCATCTATGTTACTAGATCGAC
GCTACTAGAATTCGAGCTCGGAGCATCTTCATTCTTAAGATATGAAGATAATCTTCAAAAGGCCCCTGGG
AATCTGAAAGAAGAGAAGCAGGCCCATTTATATGGGAAAGAACAATAGTATTTCTTATATAGGCCCATTT
AAGTTGAAAACAATCTTCAAAAGTCCCACATCGCTTAGATAAGAAAACGAAGCTGAGTTTATATACAGCT
AGAGTCGAAGTAGTGATTGCAGAATGATCCACAGAGCTCGTTTTAGAGCTAGAAATAGCAAGTTAAAATA
AGGCTAGTCCGTTATCAACTTGAAAAAGTGGCACCGAGTCGGTGCTTTTTTTCTAGACCCAGCTTTCTTG
TACAAAGTTGGCATTACGCTTTACGAGGATGCACATGTGACCGAGGGACACGAAGTGATCCGTTTAAACT
ATCAGTGTTTGACAGGATATATTGGCGGGTAAACCTAAGAGAAAAGAGCGTTTATTAGAATAATCGGATA
TTTAAAAGGGCGTGAAAAGGTTTATCCGTTCGTCCATTTGTATGTGCATGCCAACCACAGGGTTCCCCTC
GGGAGTCAGCCGTGCGGCTGCATGAAATCCTGGCCGGTTTGTCTGATGCCAAGCTGGCGGCCTGGCCGGC
CAGCTTGGCCGCTGAAGAAACCGAGCGCCGCCGTCTAAAAAGGTGATGTGTATTTGAGTAAAACAGCTTG
CGTCATGCGGTCGCTGCGTATATGATGCGATGAGTAAATAAACAAATACGCAAGGGGAACGCATGAAGGT
TATCGCTGTACTTAACCAGAAAGGCGGGTCAGGCAAGACGACCATCGCAACCCATCTAGCCCGCGCCCTG
CAACTCGCCGGGGCCGATGTTCTGTTAGTCGATTCCGATCCCCAGGGCAGTGCCCGCGATTGGGCGGCCG
TGCGGGAAGATCAACCGCTAACCGTTGTCGGCATCGACCGCCCGACGATTGACCGCGACGTGAAGGCCAT
CGGCCGGCGCGACTTCGTAGTGATCGACGGAGCGCCCCAGGCGGCGGACTTGGCTGTGTCCGCGATCAAG
GCAGCCGACTTCGTGCTGATTCCGGTGCAGCCAAGCCCTTACGACATATGGGCCACCGCCGACCTGGTGG
AGCTGGTTAAGCAGCGCATTGAGGTCACGGATGGAAGGCTACAAGCGGCCTTTGTCGTGTCGCGGGCGAT
CAAAGGCACGCGCATCGGCGGTGAGGTTGCCGAGGCGCTGGCCGGGTACGAGCTGCCCATTCTTGAGTCC
CGTATCACGCAGCGCGTGAGCTACCCAGGCACTGCCGCCGCCGGCACAACCGTTCTTGAATCAGAACCCG
AGGGCGACGCTGCCCGCGAGGTCCAGGCGCTGGCCGCTGAAATTAAATCAAAACTCATTTGAGTTAATGA
GGTAAAGAGAAAATGAGCAAAAGCACAAACACGCTAAGTGCCGGCCGTCCGAGCGCACGCAGCAGCAAGG
CTGCAACGTTGGCCAGCCTGGCAGACACGCCAGCCATGAAGCGGGTCAACTTTCAGTTGCCGGCGGAGGA
TCACACCAAGCTGAAGATGTACGCGGTACGCCAAGGCAAGACCATTACCGAGCTGCTATCTGAATACATC
GCGCAGCTACCAGAGTAAATGAGCAAATGAATAAATGAGTAGATGAATTTTAGCGGCTAAAGGAGGCGGC
ATGGAAAATCAAGAACAACCAGGCACCGACGCCGTGGAATGCCCCATGTGTGGAGGAACGGGCGGTTGGC
CAGGCGTAAGCGGCTGGGTTGTCTGCCGGCCCTGCAATGGCACTGGAACCCCCAAGCCCGAGGAATCGGC
GTGAGCGGTCGCAAACCATCCGGCCCGGTACAAATCGGCGCGGCGCTGGGTGATGACCTGGTGGAGAAGT
TGAAGGCCGCGCAGGCCGCCCAGCGGCAACGCATCGAGGCAGAAGCACGCCCCGGTGAATCGTGGCAAGC
GGCCGCTGATCGAATCCGCAAAGAATCCCGGCAACCGCCGGCAGCCGGTGCGTCGTCGATTAGGAAGCCG
CCCAAGGGCGACGAGCAACCAGATTTTTTCGTTCCGATGCTCTATGACGTGGGCACCCGCGATAGTCGCA
GCATCATGGACGTGGCCGTTTTCCGTCTGTCGAAGCGTGACCGACGAGCTGGCGAGGTGATCCGCTACGA
GCTTCCAGACGGGCACGTAGAGGTTTCCGCAGGGCCGGCCGGCATGGCCAGTGTGTGGGATTACGACCTG
GTACTGATGGCGGTTTCCCATCTAACCGAATCCATGAACCGATACCGGGAAGGGAAGGGAGACAAGCCCG
GCCGCGTGTTCCGTCCACACGTTGCGGACGTACTCAAGTTCTGCCGGCGAGCCGATGGCGGAAAGCAGAA
AGACGACCTGGTAGAAACCTGCATTCGGTTAAACACCACGCACGTTGCCATGCAGCGTACGAAGAAGGCC
AAGAACGGCCGCCTGGTGACGGTATCCGAGGGTGAAGCCTTGATTAGCCGCTACAAGATCGTAAAGAGCG
AAACCGGGCGGCCGGAGTACATCGAGATCGAGCTAGCTGATTGGATGTACCGCGAGATTACAGAAGGCAA
GAACCCGGACGTGCTGACGGTTCACCCCGATTACTTTTTGATCGATCCCGGCATCGGCCGTTTTCTCTAC
CGCCTGGCACGCCGCGCCGCAGGCAAGGCAGAAGCCAGATGGTTGTTCAAGACGATCTACGAACGCAGTG
GCAGCGCCGGAGAGTTCAAGAAGTTCTGTTTCACCGTGCGCAAGCTGATCGGGTCAAATGACCTGCCGGA
GTACGATTTGAAGGAGGAGGCGGGGCAGGCTGGCCCGATCCTAGTCATGCGCTACCGCAACCTGATCGAG
GGCGAAGCATCCGCCGGTTCCTAATGTACGGAGCAGATGCTAGGGCAAATTGCCCTAGCAGGGGAAAAAG
GTCGAAAAAGCTTCTTTCCTGTGGATAGCACGTACATTGGGAACCCAAAGCCGTACATTGGGAACCGGAA
CCCGTACATTGGGAACCCAAAGCCGTACATTGGGAACCGGTCACACATGTAAGTGACTGATATAAAAGAG
AAAAAAGGCGATTTTTCCGCCTAAAACTCTTTAAAACTTATTAAAACTCTTAAAACCCGCCTGGCCTGTG
CATAACTGTCTGGCCAGCGCACAGCCGAACAGCTGCAAAAAGCGCCCACATCAAGGCTCCGAGTGCGCGG
AACCCCTATTTGTTTATTTTTCTAAATACATTCAAATATGTATCCGCTCATGAGACAATAACCCTGATGG
CCTGTGCATAACTGTCTGGCCAGCGCACAGCCGAACAGCTGCAAAAAGCGCCCACATCAAGGCTCCGAGT
GCGCGGAACCCCTATTTGTTTATTTTTCTAAATACATTCAAATATGTATCCGCTCATGAGACAATAACCC
TGATAAATGCTTCAATAATATTGAAAAAGGAAGAGTATGGCTAAAATGAGAATATCACCGGAATTGAAAA
AACTGATCGAAAAATACCGCTGCGTAAAAGATACGGAAGGAATGTCTCCTGCTAAGGTATATAAGCTGGT
GGGAGAAAATGAAAACCTATATTTAAAAATGACGGACAGCCGGTATAAAGGGACCACCTATGATGTGGAA
CGGGAAAAGGACATGATGCTATGGCTGGAAGGAAAGCTGCCTGTTCCAAAGGTCCTGCACTTTGAACGGC
ATGATGGCTGGAGCAATCTGCTCATGAGTGAGGCCGATGGCGTCCTTTGCTCGGAAGAGTATGAAGATGA
ACAAAGCCCTGAAAAGATTATCGAGCTGTATGCGGAGTGCATCAGGCTCTTTCACTCCATCGACATATCG
GATTGTCCCTATACGAATAGCTTAGACAGCCGCTTAGCCGAATTGGATTACTTACTGAATAACGATCTGG
CCGATGTGGATTGCGAAAACTGGGAAGAGGACACTCCATTTAAAGATCCGCGCGAGCTGTATGATTTTTT
AAAGACGGAAAAGCCCGAAGAGGAACTTGTCTTTTCCCACGGCGACCTGGGAGACAGCAACATCTTTGTG
AAAGATGGCAAAGTAAGTGGCTTTATTGATCTTGGGAGAAGCGGCAGGGCGGACAAGTGGTATGACATTG
CCTTCTGCGTCCGGTCGCTCAGGGAGGATATCGGGGAAGAACAGTATGTCGAGCTATTTTTTGACTTACT
GGGGATCAAGCCTGATTGGGAGAAAATAAAATATTATATTTTACTGGATGAATTGTTTTAGCTGTCAGAC
CAAGTTTACTCATATATACTTTAGATTGATTTAAAACTTCATTTTTAATTTAAAAGGATCTAGGTGAAGA
TCCTTTTTGATAATCTCATGACCAAAATCCCTTAACGTGAGTTTTCGTTCCACTGAGCGTCAGACCCCGT
AGAAAAGATCAAAGGATCTTCTTGAGATCCTTTTTTTCTGCGCGTAATCTGCTGCTTGCAAACAAAAAAA
CCACCGCTACCAGCGGTGGTTTGTTTGCCGGATCAAGAGCTACCAACTCTTTTTCCGAAGGTAACTGGCT
TCAGCAGAGCGCAGATACCAAATACTGTTCTTCTAGTGTAGCCGTAGTTAGGCCACCACTTCAAGAACTC
TGTAGCACCGCCTACATACCTCGCTCTGCTAATCCTGTTACCAGTGGCTGCTGCCAGTGGCGATAAGTCG
TGTCTTACCGGGTTGGACTCAAGACGATAGTTACCGGATAAGGCGCAGCGGTCGGGCTGAACGGGGGGTT
CGTGCACACAGCCCAGCTTGGAGCGAACGACCTACACCGAACTGAGATACCTACAGCGTGAGCTATGAGA
AAGCGCCACGCTTCCCGAAGGGAGAAAGGCGGACAGGTATCCGGTAAGCGGCAGGGTCGGAACAGGAGAG
CGCACGAGGGAGCTTCCAGGGGGAAACGCCTGGTATCTTTATAGTCCTGTCGGGTTTCGCCACCTCTGAC
TTGAGCGTCGATTTTTGTGATGCTCGTCAGGGGGGCGGAGCCTATGGAAAAACGCCAGCAACGCGGCCTT
TTTACGGTTCCTGCTCGGATCTGTTGGACCGGACAGTAGTCATGGTTGATGGGCTGCCTGTATCGAGTGG
TGATTTTGTGCCGAGCTGCCGGTCGGGGAGCTGTTGGCTGGCTGGTGGCAGGATATATTGTGGTGTAAAC
AAATTGACGCTTAGACAACTTAATAACACATTGCGGACGTTTTTAATGTACTGGGGTT
Features (pLannotate 1.2.2; 16 found; start..end, strand, type, name):
    127..803     +  promoter       CaMV 35S promoter (enhanced): cauliflower mosaic virus 35S promoter with a duplicated enhancer region
    828..881     +  misc_feature   TMV Ω: translational enhancer from the tobacco mosaic virus 5'-leader sequence (Gallie et al., 1988)
    890..4993    +  CDS            Cas9: Cas9 (Csn1) endonuclease from the Streptococcus pyogenes Type II CRISPR/Cas system generates RNA-guided double strand breaks in DNA
   5033..5749    +  CDS            EYFP: EYFP is a basic (constitutively fluorescent) green/yellow fluorescent protein published in 1996, derived from Aequorea victoria. It is reported to be a very rapidly-maturing weak dimer with high acid sensitivity.
   5765..6017    +  terminator     NOS terminator: nopaline synthase terminator and poly(A) signal
   6270..6345    +  misc_RNA       gRNA scaffold: guide RNA scaffold for the Streptococcus pyogenes CRISPR/Cas9 system
   6357..6378    -  protein_bind   attB2 (fragment): mutant version of attB; recombination site for the Gateway® BP reaction BP Clonase™
   6450..6474    +  misc_feature   RB T-DNA repeat: right border repeat from nopaline C58 T-DNA
   6783..7412    +  CDS            pVS1 StaA: stability protein from the Pseudomonas plasmid pVS1 (Heeb et al., 2000)
   7841..8914    +  CDS            pVS1 RepA: replication protein from the Pseudomonas plasmid pVS1 (Heeb et al., 2000)
   8980..9174    +  rep_origin     pVS1 oriV: origin of replication for the Pseudomonas plasmid pVS1 (Heeb et al., 2000)
   9236..9308    +  promoter       AmpR promoter (fragment): bla
   9382..9486    +  promoter       AmpR promoter: bla
   9487..10281   +  CDS            KanR: aminoglycoside phosphotransferase; aphA-3; confers resistance to kanamycin
  10452..11040   +  rep_origin     ori: high-copy-number ColE1/pMB1/pBR322/pUC origin of replication
  11176..11200   +  misc_feature   LB T-DNA repeat: left border repeat from nopaline C58 T-DNA
