[The description below was written by a language model from this plasmid's Addgene catalogue record and pLannotate feature annotations shown in this document.]
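Description:
pEPOR2KN0052 is a Level 2 MoClo (Golden Gate) plant expression construct built in the binary backbone pICSL4723 by assembling two Level 1 transcription units through BpiI sites that were destroyed during cloning. The sequenced plasmid is about 11.3 kb. It carries left and right border repeats from nopaline-type T-DNA, so the cassettes between them are arranged for Agrobacterium-mediated transfer into plant cells. The backbone combines a high-copy ColE1/pUC-type origin for propagation in E. coli with the pVS1 oriV, RepA and StaA functions, which provide replication and stable maintenance in Agrobacterium. Selection in bacteria is by kanamycin, through an aminoglycoside phosphotransferase gene driven by a bla promoter. No plant selectable marker is annotated within the T-DNA.

The first cassette, derived from pEPOR1CB0012, uses an enhanced CaMV 35S promoter with a duplicated enhancer and the TMV Ω translational leader to drive Streptococcus pyogenes Cas9. An EYFP coding sequence lies closely downstream, and the unit ends with the NOS terminator. This layout suggests a Cas9–YFP fusion that would allow nuclease expression to be monitored by fluorescence, although the record does not state the junction explicitly. The second cassette, from pEPOR1CB0081, expresses a single guide RNA from the Arabidopsis U6-26 Pol III promoter. That promoter is named in the catalogue entry but was not picked up by the automated annotation. The guide consists of a spacer targeting Arabidopsis MPK19 (AT3G14720) joined to the SpCas9 gRNA scaffold. According to the associated study, the construct belongs to a toolkit for comparing the efficiency and specificity of different Cas nucleases for targeted mutagenesis in plants.
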