Addgene plasmid #117619: pEPOR2KN0052
Purpose: Level2 MoClo construct, containing level1 plant expression cassettes for pEPOR1CB0012(pEPOR1CB0012) and sgRNA_AtMPK19 {AT3G14720}(pEPOR1CB0081)
Depositing lab: Nicola Patron. Depositing organization: Earlham Institute. Publication: Comparison of efficiency and specificity of CRISPR-associated (Cas) nucleases in plants: An expanded toolkit for precision genome engineering. Raitskin O, Schudoma C, West A, Patron NJ. PLoS One. 2019 Feb 27;14(2):e0211598. doi: 10.1371/journal.pone.0211598. eCollection 2019. PubMed 30811422.
Backbone
  Vector backbone: pICSL4723
  Vector type: Plant Expression
Growth in bacteria
  Bacterial resistance: Kanamycin, 50 μg/mL
  Growth temperature: 37°C
  Growth strain: DH5alpha
  Copy number: High Copy
Gene/Insert
  Gene/Insert name: [35S:pEPOR1CB0012(pEPOR1CB0012) ] +[AtU6-26:sgRNA]
  Species: Synthetic
  Cloning method: Restriction Enzyme; 5′ cloning site BpiI (destroyed during cloning); 3′ cloning site BpiI (destroyed during cloning)
Terms and licenses: Academic/Nonprofit Terms; Industry Terms: Not Available to Industry
Depositor comments: Please visit https://www.biorxiv.org/content/early/2018/09/20/422766 for BioRxiv preprint
How to cite: pEPOR2KN0052 was a gift from Nicola Patron (Addgene plasmid # 117619 ; http://n2t.net/addgene:117619 ; RRID:Addgene_117619)
